>Addgene plasmid #212711 | pET22b-His6-UBCH7 | addgene full sequence | sequence record 418752 | Addgene NGS Result
AGATCCAGATCTCGATCCCGCGAAATTAATACGACTCACTATAGGGGAATTGTGAGCGGATAACAATTCC
CCTCTAGAAATAATTTTGTTTAACTTTAAGAAGGAGATATACCATGGGCAGCAGCCATCATCATCATCAT
CACGGTACCGGATCTTACATCACAAGTTTGTACAAAAAAGTTGGCACC
[462 nt withheld, positions 189-650]
TAACCAACTTTCTTGTACAAAGTGGTGATGTACCTCGAGCACCACCACCACCACCACTGAGATCCGGCTG
CTAACAAAGCCCGAAAGGAAGCTGAGTTGGCTGCTGCCACCGCTGAGCAATAACTAGCATAACCCCTTGG
GGCCTCTAAACGGGTCTTGAGGGGTTTTTTGCTGAAAGGAGGAACTATATCCGGATTGGCGAATGGG
[124 nt withheld, positions 858-981]
C
[91 nt withheld, positions 983-1073]
A
[49 nt withheld, positions 1075-1123]
CCTTTGACGTTGGAGTCCACGTTCTTT
[37 nt withheld, positions 1151-1187]
ACCCTATCTCGGTCTATTCTTTTGATTTATAAGGGATTTTGCCGATTTCGGCCTATTGGTTAAAAAATGA
GCTGATTTAACAAAAATTTAACGCGAATTTTAACAAAATATTAACGCTTACAATTTAGGTGGCACTTTTC
GGGGAAATGTGCGCGGAACCCCTATTTGTTTATTTTTCTAAATACATTCAAATATGTATCCGCTCATGAG
ACAATAACCCTGATAAATGCTTCAATAATATTGAAAAAGGAAGAGTATGAGTATTCAACATTTCCGTGTC
GCCCTTATTCCCTTTTTTGCGGCATTTTGCCTTCCTGTTTTTGCTCACCCAGAAACGCTGGTGAAAGTAA
AAGATGCTGAAGATCAGTTGGGTGCACGAGTGGGTTACATCGAACTGGATCTCAACAGCGGTAAGATCCT
TGAGAGTTTTCGCCCCGAAGAACGTTTTCCAATGATGAGCACTTTTAAAGTTCTGCTATGTGGCGCGGTA
TTATCCCGTATTGACGCCGGGCAAGAGCAACTCGGTCGCCGCATACACTATTCTCAGAATGACTTGGTTG
AGTACTCACCAGTCACAGAAAAGCATCTTACGGATGGCATGACAGTAAGAGAATTATGCAGTGCTGCCAT
AACCATGAGTGATAACACTGCGGCCAACTTACTTCTGACAACGATCGGAGGACCGAAGGAGCTAACCGCT
TTTTTGCACAACATGGGGGATCATGTAACTCGCCTTGATCGTTGGGAACCGGAGCTGAATGAAGCCATAC
CAAACGACGAGCGTGACACCACGATGCCTGCAGCAATGGCAACAACGTTGCGCAAACTATTAACTGGCGA
ACTACTTACTCTAGCTTCCCGGCAACAATTAATAGACTGGATGGAGGCGGATAAAGTTGCAGGACCACTT
CTGCGCTCGGCCCTTCCGGCTGGCTGGTTTATTGCTGATAAATCTGGAGCCGGTGAGCGTGGGTCTCGCG
GTATCATTGCAGCACTGGGGCCAGATGGTAAGCCCTCCCGTATCGTAGTTATCTACACGACGGGGAGTCA
GGCAACTATGGATGAACGAAATAGACAGATCGCTGAGATAGGTGCCTCACTGATTAAGCATTGGTAACTG
TCAGACCAAGTTTACTCATATATACTTTAGATTGATTTAAAACTTCATTTTTAATTTAAAAGGATCTAGG
TGAAGATCCTTTTTGATAATCTCATGACCAAAATCCCTTAACGTGAGTTTTCGTTCCACTGAGCGTCAGA
CCCCGTAGAAAAGATCAAAGGATCTTCTTGAGATCCTTTTTTTCTGCGCGTAATCTGCTGCTTGCAAACA
AAAAAACCACCGCTACCAGCGGTGGTTTGTTTGCCGGATCAAGAGCTACCAACTCTTTTTCCGAAGGTAA
CTGGCTTCAGCAGAGCGCAGATACCAAATACTGTCCTTCTAGTGTAGCCGTAGTTAGGCCACCACTTCAA
GAACTCTGTAGCACCGCCTACATACCTCGCTCTGCTAATCCTGTTACCAGTGGCTGCTGCCAGTGGCGAT
AAGTCGTGTCTTACCGGGTTGGACTCAAGACGATAGTTACCGGATAAGGCGCAGCGGTCGGGCTGAACGG
GGGGTTCGTGCACACAGCCCAGCTTGGAGCGAACGACCTACACCGAACTGAGATACCTACAGCGTGAGCT
ATGAGAAAGCGCCACGCTTCCCGAAGGGAGAAAGGCGGACAGGTATCCGGTAAGCGGCAGGGTCGGAACA
GGAGAGCGCACGAGGGAGCTTCCAGGGGGAAACGCCTGGTATCTTTATAGTCCTGTCGGGTTTCGCCACC
TCTGACTTGAGCGTCGATTTTTGTGATGCTCGTCAGGGGGGCGGAGCCTATGGAAAAACGCCAGCAACGC
GGCCTTTTTACGGTTCCTGGCCTTTTGCTGGCCTTTTGCTCACATGTTCTTTCCTGCGTTATCCCCTGAT
TCTGTGGATAACCGTATTACCGCCTTTGAGTGAGCTGATACCGCTCGCCGCAGCCGAACGACCGAGCGCA
GCGAGTCAGTGAGCGAGGAAGCGGAAGAGCGCCTGATGCGGTATTTTCTCCTTACGCATCTGTGCGGTAT
TTCACACCGCAATGGTGCACTCTCAGTACAATCTGCTCTGATGCCGCATAGTTAAGCCAGTATACACTCC
GCTATCGCTACGTGACTGGGTCATGGCTGCGCCCCGACACCCGCCAACACCCGCTGACGCGCCCTGACGG
GCTTGTCTGCTCCCGGCATCCGCTTACAGACAAGCTGTGACCGTCTCCGGGAGCTGCATGTGTCAGAGGT
TTTCACCGTCATCACCGAAACGCGCGAGGCAGCTGCGGTAAAGCTCATCAGCGTGGTCGTGAAGCGATTC
ACAGATGTCTGCCTGTTCATCCGCGTCCAGCTCGTTGAGTTTCTCCAGAAGCGTTAATGTCTGGCTTCTG
ATAAAGCGGGCCATGTTAAGGGCGGTTTTTTCCTGTTTGGTCACTGATGCCTCCGTGTAAGGGGGATTTC
TGTTCATGGGGGTAATGATACCGATGAAACGAGAGAGGATGCTCACGATACGGGTTACTGATGATGAACA
TGCCCGGTTACTGGAACGTTGTGAGGGTAAACAACTGGCGGTATGGATGCGGCGGGACCAGAGAAAAATC
ACTCAGGGTCAATGCCAGCGCTTCGTTAATACAGATGTAGGTGTTCCACAGGGTAGCCAGCAGCATCCTG
CGATGCAGATCCGGAACATAATGGTGCAGGGCGCTGACTTCCGCGTTTCCAGACTTTACGAAACACGGAA
ACCGAAGACCATTCATGTTGTTGCTCAGGTCGCAGACGTTTTGCAGCAGCAGTCGCTTCACGTTCGCTCG
CGTATCGGTGATTCATTCTGCTAACCAGTAAGGCAACCCCGCCAGCCTAGCCGGGTCCTCAACGACAGGA
GCACGATCATGCGCACCCGTGGGGCCGCCATGCCGGCGATAATGGCCTGCTTCTCGCCGAAACGTTTGGT
GGCGGGACCAGTGACGAAGGCTTGAGCGAGGGCGTGCAAGATTCCGAATACCGCAAGCGACAGGCCGATC
ATCGTCGCGCTCCAGCGAAAGCGGTCCTCGCCGAAAATGACCCAGAGCGCTGCCGGCACCTGTCCTACGA
GTTGCATGATAAAGAAGACAGTCATAAGTGCGGCGACGATAGTCATGCCCCGCGCCCACCGGAAGGAGCT
GACTGGGTTGAAGGCTCTCAAGGGCATCGGTCGAGATCCCGGTGCCTAATGAGTGAGCTAACTTACATTA
ATTGCGTTGCGCTCACTGCCCGCTTTCCAGTCGGGAAACCTGTCGTGCCAGCTGCATTAATGAATCGGCC
AACGCGCGGGGAGAGGCGGTTTGCGTATTGGGCGCCAGGGTGGTTTTTCTTTTCACCAGTGAGACGGGCA
ACAGCTGATTGCCCTTCACCGCCTGGCCCTGAGAGAGTTGCAGCAAGCGGTCCACGCTGGTTTGCCCCAG
CAGGCGAAAATCCTGTTTGATGGTGGTTAACGGCGGGATATAACATGAGCTGTCTTCGGTATCGTCGTAT
CCCACTACCGAGATATCCGCACCAACGCGCAGCCCGGACTCGGTAATGGCGCGCATTGCGCCCAGCGCCA
TCTGATCGTTGGCAACCAGCATCGCAGTGGGAACGATGCCCTCATTCAGCATTTGCATGGTTTGTTGAAA
ACCGGACATGGCACTCCAGTCGCCTTCCCGTTCCGCTATCGGCTGAATTTGATTGCGAGTGAGATATTTA
TGCCAGCCAGCCAGACGCAGACGCGCCGAGACAGAACTTAATGGGCCCGCTAACAGCGCGATTTGCTGGT
GACCCAATGCGACCAGATGCTCCACGCCCAGTCGCGTACCGTCTTCATGGGAGAAAATAATACTGTTGAT
GGGTGTCTGGTCAGAGACATCAAGAAATAACGCCGGAACATTAGTGCAGGCAGCTTCCACAGCAATGGCA
TCCTGGTCATCCAGCGGATAGTTAATGATCAGCCCACTGACGCGTTGCGCGAGAAGATTGTGCACCGCCG
CTTTACAGGCTTCGACGCCGCTTCGTTCTACCATCGACACCACCACGCTGGCACCCAGTTGATCGGCGCG
AGATTTAATCGCCGCGACAATTTGCGACGGCGCGTGCAGGGCCAGACTGGAGGTGGCAACGCCAATCAGC
AACGACTGTTTGCCCGCCAGTTGTTGTGCCACGCGGTTGGGAATGTAATTCAGCTCCGCCATCGCCGCTT
CCACTTTTTCCCGCGTTTTCGCAGAAACGTGGCTGGCCTGGTTCACCACGCGGGAAACGGTCTGATAAGA
GACACCGGCATACTCTGCGACATCGTATAACGTTACTGGTTTCACATTCACCACCCTGAATTGACTCTCT
TCCGGGCGCTATCATGCCATACCGCGAAAGGTTTTGCGCCATTCGATGGTGTCCGGGATCTCGACGCTCT
CCCTTATGCGACTCCTGCATTAGGAAGCAGCCCAGTAGTAGGTTGAGGCCGTTGAGCACCGCCGCCGCAA
GGAATGGTGCATGCAAGGAGATGGCGCCCAACAGTCCCCCGGCCACGGGGCCTGCCACCATACCCACGCC
GAAACAAGCGCTCATGAGCCCGAAGTGGCGAGCCCGATCTTCCCCATCGGTGATGTCGGCGATATAGGCG
CCAGCAACCGCACCTGTGGCGCCGGTGATGCCGGCCACGATGCGTCCGGCGTAGAGGATCG
Features (pLannotate 1.2.2; 22 found; start..end, strand, type, name):
     27..45      +  promoter       T7 promoter: promoter for bacteriophage T7 RNA polymerase
     46..70      +  protein_bind   lac operator: The lac repressor binds to the lac operator to inhibit transcription in E. coli. This inhibition can be relieved by adding lactose or isopropyl-β-D-thiogalactopyranoside (IPTG). lac repressor encoded by lacI
     85..107     +  RBS            RBS: efficient ribosome binding site from bacteriophage T7 gene 10 (Olins and Rangwala, 1989)
    126..142     +  CDS            capTEV™ (fragment): composite tag for in vivo biotinylation, TEV protease cleavage, and 6xHis tagging
    163..180     +  protein_bind   attB1 (fragment): mutant version of attB; core recombination site for the Gateway® BP reaction BP Clonase™
    189..650     +  CDS            UBE2L3 (sequence withheld): UB2L3_HUMAN - Also known as UBCE7, UBCH7. Experimental evidence at protein level: Swiss-Prot protein existence level 1. Ubiquitin-conjugating enzyme E2 that specifically acts with HECT-type and RBR family E3 ubiquitin-protein ligases. Does not function with most RING-containing E3 ubiquitin-protein ligases because it lacks intrinsic E3-independent reactivity with lysine: in contrast, it has activity with the RBR family E3 enzymes, such as PRKN and ARIH1, that function like RING-HECT hybrids. Accepts ubiquitin from the E1 complex and catalyzes its covalent attachment to other proteins. In vitro
    658..675     -  protein_bind   attB2 (fragment): mutant version of attB; core recombination site for the Gateway® BP reaction BP Clonase™
    690..707     +  CDS            9xHis (fragment): 9xHis affinity tag
    717..766     +  CDS            SET1 (fragment): solubility-enhancement tag derived from T7 phage gene 10B
    774..821     +  terminator     T7 terminator: transcription terminator for bacteriophage T7 RNA polymerase
    858..1286    +  rep_origin     f1 ori (sequence partly withheld): f1 bacteriophage origin of replication; arrow indicates direction of (+) strand synthesis
   1339..1443    +  promoter       AmpR promoter: bla
   1444..2304    +  CDS            AmpR: β-lactamase; bla; confers resistance to ampicillin, carbenicillin, and related antibiotics
   2475..3063    +  rep_origin     ori: high-copy-number ColE1/pMB1/pBR322/pUC origin of replication
   3249..3388    -  misc_feature   bom: basis of mobility region from pBR322
   3490..3681    -  CDS            rop: Rop protein, which maintains plasmids at low copy number; rop
   3698..4078    +  CDS            YPB1_ECOLX: Protein predicted: Swiss-Prot protein existence level 4. From Escherichia coli.
   4150..4441    -  CDS            TcR (fragment): tetracycline efflux protein; tet; confers resistance to tetracycline
   4456..4477    -  protein_bind   CAP binding site: CAP binding activates transcription in the presence of cAMP. E. coli catabolite activator protein
   4490..5572    -  CDS            lacI: lac repressor; lacI; The lac repressor binds to the lac operator to inhibit transcription in E. coli. This inhibition can be relieved by adding lactose or isopropyl-β-D-thiogalactopyranoside (IPTG).
   5573..5650    -  promoter       lacI promoter: lacI
   5658..5937    -  CDS            TcR (fragment): tetracycline efflux protein; tet; confers resistance to tetracycline
