[The description below was written by a language model from this plasmid's Addgene catalogue record and pLannotate feature annotations shown in this document.]
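Description:
pET22b-His6-UBCH7 is a bacterial expression plasmid built on the pET22b backbone for producing human UBCH7 (UBE2L3) with an N-terminal 6xHis tag in E. coli. It is propagated through a ColE1/pBR322-type origin and selected with ampicillin via the β-lactamase gene. The catalogue lists it as high copy, although the feature table also shows the rop gene and bom region typical of pBR322-derived pET vectors, which normally moderate copy number. An f1 origin is present, and short tetracycline-resistance fragments are non-functional backbone remnants.

Expression is driven by a T7 promoter immediately followed by a lac operator and the strong T7 gene 10 ribosome binding site, with a T7 terminator downstream. The plasmid carries its own lacI gene, so transcription is repressed until IPTG is added, and expression requires a host that supplies T7 RNA polymerase. The short upstream match annotated as a capTEV fragment most likely corresponds to the N-terminal His tag. It is followed by an attB1 fragment, the UBE2L3 coding sequence, and an attB2 fragment, consistent with the Gateway cloning method recorded. A further His-tag fragment lies downstream of attB2, probably the backbone's C-terminal His tag. Whether it is translated is not stated, but the catalogue lists only an N-terminal tag.

UBCH7 is an E2 ubiquitin-conjugating enzyme that works with HECT-type and RBR-family E3 ligases rather than most RING E3s. The construct is intended for recombinant production of the His-tagged enzyme, which can be purified by metal-affinity methods. The associated work concerns an inducible, linkage-specific polyubiquitylation tool, though the record does not specify this protein's exact role there.
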