Addgene plasmid #212711: pET22b-His6-UBCH7
Purpose: Bacterial expression of His6-UBCH7
Depositing lab: Helle Ulrich. Depositing organization: Institut fuer Molekulare Biologie (IMB Mainz). Publication: Ubiquiton-An inducible, linkage-specific polyubiquitylation tool. Renz C, Asimaki E, Meister C, Albanese V, Petriukov K, Krapoth NC, Wegmann S, Wollscheid HP, Wong RP, Fulzele A, Chen JX, Leon S, Ulrich HD. Mol Cell. 2024 Jan 18;84(2):386-400.e11. doi: 10.1016/j.molcel.2023.11.016. Epub 2023 Dec 15. PubMed 38103558.
Backbone
  Vector backbone: pET22b
  Vector type: Bacterial Expression
Growth in bacteria
  Bacterial resistance: Ampicillin, 100 μg/mL
  Growth temperature: 37°C
  Growth strain: Top10
  Copy number: High Copy
Gene/Insert
  Gene/Insert name: UBCH7
  Species: H. sapiens (human)
  Tag / fusion protein: 6xHis (N terminal on insert)
  Cloning method: Gateway Cloning
Terms and licenses: Academic/Nonprofit Terms; Industry Terms: Not Available to Industry
Depositor comments: pHU3602
How to cite: pET22b-His6-UBCH7 was a gift from Helle Ulrich (Addgene plasmid # 212711 ; http://n2t.net/addgene:212711 ; RRID:Addgene_212711)
